Addgene plasmid #197814: pMC-1-ccdB-4
Purpose: (Empty Backbone) Level 0 J1-J4 destination vector, BbsI entry & CcdB selection
Depositing lab: Daniel Voytas. Depositing organization: University of Minnesota. Publication: An extensible vector toolkit and parts library for advanced engineering of plant genomes. Chamness JC, Kumar J, Cruz AJ, Rhuby E, Holum MJ, Cody JP, Tibebu R, Gamo ME, Starker CG, Zhang F, Voytas DF. Plant Genome. 2023 Mar 9:e20312. doi: 10.1002/tpg2.20312. PubMed 36896468.
Backbone
  Vector backbone: pICH41233
  Backbone manufacturer: Marillonet lab
  Vector type: Unspecified
Growth in bacteria
  Bacterial resistance: Spectinomycin, 50 μg/mL
  Growth temperature: 37°C
  Growth strain: ccdB Survival
  Copy number: High Copy
Gene/Insert
  Gene/Insert name: None
Terms and licenses: Academic/Nonprofit Terms; Industry Terms: Not Available to Industry
Depositor comments: Please visit https://www.biorxiv.org/content/10.1101/2022.10.15.511792v1 for bioRxiv preprint.
How to cite: pMC-1-ccdB-4 was a gift from Daniel Voytas (Addgene plasmid # 197814 ; http://n2t.net/addgene:197814 ; RRID:Addgene_197814)
