[The description below was written by a language model from this plasmid's Addgene catalogue record and pLannotate feature annotations shown in this document.]
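Description:
pMC-1-ccdB-4 is a small (about 2.9 kb) empty Level 0 destination vector from a modular plant genome engineering toolkit, built on the pICH41233 backbone from the MoClo/Golden Gate family. It is designed to receive individual parts by BbsI-based Golden Gate cloning. The name and stated purpose indicate that the accepted fragment spans toolkit junctions J1 to J4, although the record does not describe the overhangs or the class of part this position represents. The catalogue lists no insert and leaves the vector type unspecified. It functions as a bacterial cloning intermediate rather than an expression or delivery vector.

Propagation relies on a high-copy ColE1/pUC-type origin, and selection is by spectinomycin through the aadA adenylyltransferase gene, which sits downstream of an annotated AmpR (bla) promoter. The short integrase and gentamicin-resistance matches flanking aadA are probably remnants of the integron context the cassette came from. The cloning site is occupied by a complete ccdB coding sequence preceded by a partial ccdA fragment. CcdB poisons DNA gyrase and kills standard E. coli strains, so the uncut vector must be maintained in a ccdB-tolerant strain. When BbsI digestion and ligation replace the ccdB cassette with a part, the product can grow in ordinary cloning strains while parental plasmid is counterselected, giving low-background recovery of recombinants. The remaining small annotations (RSF ori, lacI and PDK intron fragments) are brief partial matches near the cloning region and do not appear to be functional elements. The BbsI sites themselves are not annotated in the feature table.
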