Features (pLannotate 1.2.2; 10 found; start..end, strand, type, name):
      1..23      +  rep_origin     RSF ori (fragment): Plasmids containing the RSF 1030 origin of replication can be propagated in E. coli cells that contain additional plasmids with compatible origins.
     25..74      +  CDS            lacI (fragment): lac repressor; lacI; The lac repressor binds to the lac operator to inhibit transcription in E. coli. This inhibition can be relieved by adding lactose or isopropyl-β-D-thiogalactopyranoside (IPTG).
    102..167     +  intron         PDK intron (fragment): pdk; modified pyruvate orthophosphate dikinase intron from Flaveria trinervia 3.0
    258..416     +  CDS            ccdA (fragment): CCDA_ECO57 - Also known as H, letA. Experimental evidence at protein level: Swiss-Prot protein existence level 1. Antitoxin component of a type II toxin-antitoxin (TA) system which inhibits the post-segregational killing (PSK) of plasmid-free cells, also referred to as a plasmid addiction system. Binds to and blocks the activity of CcdB; will also remove bound CcdB protein from the CcdB-GyrA complex by forming a CcdA-CcdB complex, a process termed rejuvenation. Functions as a transcriptional corepressor for the ccdAB operon, repression also requires CcdB (By similarity). From Escherichia coli
    421..723     +  CDS            ccdB: CCDB_ECOLI - Also known as G, letB, letD. Experimental evidence at protein level: Swiss-Prot protein existence level 1. Toxic component of a type II toxin-antitoxin (TA) system, functioning in plasmid maintainence. Responsible for the post- segregational killing (PSK) of plasmid-free cells, also referred to as a plasmid addiction system. Half-life of over 2 hours. Cell killing by CcdB is accompanied by filamentation, defects in chromosome and plasmid segregation, defects in cell division, formation of anucleate cells, decreased DNA synthesis and plasmid loss. Interferes with the activity of DN
    860..964     +  promoter       AmpR promoter: bla
    955..1035    -  CDS            int (fragment): INT2_ECOLX - Protein inferred from homology: Swiss-Prot protein existence level 3. Putative integrase believed to be involved in the insertion of antibiotic resistance genes into plasmids and transposons. From Escherichia coli.
   1123..1179    +  CDS            GmR (fragment): gentamycin acetyltransferase; aacC1; confers resistance to gentamycin
   1186..1974    +  CDS            aadA: S3AD_ECOLX - Experimental evidence at protein level: Swiss-Prot protein existence level 1. Mediates bacterial resistance to the antibiotics streptomycin and spectinomycin. From Escherichia coli.
   2148..2736    +  rep_origin     ori: high-copy-number ColE1/pMB1/pBR322/pUC origin of replication
>Addgene plasmid #197814 | pMC-1-ccdB-4 | addgene full sequence | sequence record 390624 | Addgene NGS Result
GTCAGTGAGCGAGGAAGCGGAAGAGCGCCCAATACGCAAACCGCCTCTCCCCGCGCGTTGGCCGATTCAT
TAATCACTCTGTGGTCTCAGGAGTTGTCTTCAAGCCAGATAACAGTATGCGTATTTGCGCGCTGATTTTT
GCGGTATAAGAATATATACTGATATGTATACCCGAAGTATGTCAAAAGGAGGTATGCTATGAAGCAGCGT
ATTACAGTGACAGTTGACAGCGACAGCTATCAGTTGCTCAAGGCATATATGATGTCAATATCTCCGGTCT
GGTAAGCACAACCATGCAGAATGAAGCCCGTCGTCTGCGTGCCGAACGCTGGAAAGCGGAAAATCAGGAA
GGGATGGCTGAGGTCGCCCGGTTTATTGAAATGAACGGCTCTTTTGCTGACGAGAACAGGGGCTGGTGAA
ATGCAGTTTAAGGTTTACACCTATAAAAGAGAGAGCCGTTATCGTCTGTTTGTGGATGTACAGAGTGATA
TTATTGACACGCCCGGGCGACGGATGGTGATCCCCCTGGCCAGTGCACGTCTGCTGTCAGATAAAGTCTC
CCGTGAACTTTACCCGGTGGTGCATATCGGGGATGAAAGCTGGCGCATGATGACCACCGATATGGCCAGT
GTGCCGGTTTCCGTTATCGGGGAAGAAGTGGCTGATCTCAGCCACCGCGAAAATGACATCAAAAACGCCA
TTAACCTGATGTTCTGGGGAATATAAGAAGACAATACTTGAGACCACGAAGTGGCTCTTCAGTGGACGAA
AGGGCCTCGTGATACGCCTATTTTTATAGGTTAATGTCATGATAATAATGGTTTCTTAGACGTCAGGTGG
CACTTTTCGGGGAAATGTGCGCGGAACCCCTATTTGTTTATTTTTCTAAATACATTCAAATATGTATCCG
CTCATGAGACAATAACCCTGATAAATGCTTCAATAATATTGAAAAAGGAAGAGTATGCGCTCACGCAACT
GGTCCAGAACCTTGACCGAACGCAGCGGTGGTAACGGCGCAGTGGCGGTTTTCATGGCTTGTTATGACTG
TTTTTTTTTGGGGTACAGTCTATGCCTCGGGCATCCAAGCAGCAAGCGCGTTACGCCGTGGGTCGATGTT
TGATGTTATGGAGCAGCAACGATGTTACGCAGCAGGGCAGTCGCCCTAAAACAAAGTTAAACATCATGAG
GGAAGCGGTGATCGCCGAAGTATCGACTCAACTATCAGAGGTAGTTGGCGTCATCGAGCGCCATCTCGAA
CCGACGTTGCTGGCCGTACATTTGTACGGCTCCGCAGTGGATGGCGGCCTGAAGCCACACAGCGATATTG
ATTTGCTGGTTACGGTGACCGTAAGGCTTGATGAAACAACGCGGCGAGCTTTGATCAACGACCTTTTGGA
AACTTCGGCTTCCCCTGGAGAGAGCGAGATTCTCCGCGCTGTAGAAGTCACCATTGTTGTGCACGACGAC
ATCATTCCGTGGCGTTATCCAGCTAAGCGCGAACTGCAATTTGGAGAATGGCAGCGCAATGACATTCTTG
CAGGTATCTTCGAGCCAGCCACGATCGACATTGATCTGGCTATCTTGCTGACAAAAGCAAGAGAACATAG
CGTTGCCTTGGTAGGTCCAGCGGCGGAGGAACTCTTTGATCCGGTTCCTGAACAGGATCTATTTGAGGCG
CTAAATGAAACCTTAACGCTATGGAACTCGCCGCCCGACTGGGCTGGCGATGAGCGAAATGTAGTGCTTA
CGTTGTCCCGCATTTGGTACAGCGCAGTAACCGGCAAAATCGCGCCGAAGGATGTCGCTGCCGACTGGGC
AATGGAGCGCCTGCCGGCCCAGTATCAGCCCGTCATACTTGAAGCTAGACAGGCTTATCTTGGACAAGAA
GAAGATCGCTTGGCCTCGCGCGCAGATCAGTTGGAAGAATTTGTCCATTACGTAAAAGGCGAGATCACCA
AGGTAGTCGGCAAATAACTGTCAGACCAAGTTTACTCATATATACTTTAGATTGATTTAAAACTTCATTT
TTAATTTAAAAGGATCTAGGTGAAGATCCTTTTTGATAATCTCATGACCAAAATCCCTTAACGTGAGTTT
TCGTTCCACTGAGCGTCAGACCCCGTAGAAAAGATCAAAGGATCTTCTTGAGATCCTTTTTTTCTGCGCG
TAATCTGCTGCTTGCAAACAAAAAAACCACCGCTACCAGCGGTGGTTTGTTTGCCGGATCAAGAGCTACC
AACTCTTTTTCCGAAGGTAACTGGCTTCAGCAGAGCGCAGATACCAAATACTGTTCTTCTAGTGTAGCCG
TAGTTAGGCCACCACTTCAAGAACTCTGTAGCACCGCCTACATACCTCGCTCTGCTAATCCTGTTACCAG
TGGCTGCTGCCAGTGGCGATAAGTCGTGTCTTACCGGGTTGGACTCAAGACGATAGTTACCGGATAAGGC
GCAGCGGTCGGGCTGAACGGGGGGTTCGTGCACACAGCCCAGCTTGGAGCGAACGACCTACACCGAACTG
AGATACCTACAGCGTGAGCTATGAGAAAGCGCCACGCTTCCCGAAGGGAGAAAGGCGGACAGGTATCCGG
TAAGCGGCAGGGTCGGAACAGGAGAGCGCACGAGGGAGCTTCCAGGGGGAAACGCCTGGTATCTTTATAG
TCCTGTCGGGTTTCGCCACCTCTGACTTGAGCGTCGATTTTTGTGATGCTCGTCAGGGGGGCGGAGCCTA
TGGAAAAACGCCAGCAACGCGGCCTTTTTACGGTTCCTGGCCTTTTGCTGGCCTTTTGCTCACATGTTCT
TTCCTGCGTTATCCCCTGATTCTGTGGATAACCGTATTACCGCCTTTGAGTGAGCTGATACCGCTCGCCG
CAGCCGAACGACCGAGCGCAGCGA
